>Addgene plasmid #184513 | pCI pHluorin Syt12 | addgene full sequence | sequence record 393121 | Addgene NGS Result
TCAATATTGGCCATTAGCCATATTATTCATTGGTTATATAGCATAAATCAATATTGGCTATTGGCCATTG
CATACGTTGTATCTATATCATAATATGTACATTTATATTGGCTCATGTCCAATATGACCGCCATGTTGGC
ATTGATTATTGACTAGTTATTAATAGTAATCAATTACGGGGTCATTAGTTCATAGCCCATATATGGAGTT
CCGCGTTACATAACTTACGGTAAATGGCCCGCCTGGCTGACCGCCCAACGACCCCCGCCCATTGACGTCA
ATAATGACGTATGTTCCCATAGTAACGCCAATAGGGACTTTCCATTGACGTCAATGGGTGGAGTATTTAC
GGTAAACTGCCCACTTGGCAGTACATCAAGTGTATCATATGCCAAGTCCGCCCCCTATTGACGTCAATGA
CGGTAAATGGCCCGCCTGGCATTATGCCCAGTACATGACCTTACGGGACTTTCCTACTTGGCAGTACATC
TACGTATTAGTCATCGCTATTACCATGGTGATGCGGTTTTGGCAGTACACCAATGGGCGTGGATAGCGGT
TTGACTCACGGGGATTTCCAAGTCTCCACCCCATTGACGTCAATGGGAGTTTGTTTTGGCACCAAAATCA
ACGGGACTTTCCAAAATGTCGTAATAACCCCGCCCCGTTGACGCAAATGGGCGGTAGGCGTGTACGGTGG
GAGGTCTATATAAGCAGAGCTCGTTTAGTGAACCGTCAGATCACTAGAAGCTTTATTGCGGTAGTTTATC
ACAGTTAAATTGCTAACGCAGTCAGTGCTTCTGACACAACAGTCTCGAACTTAAGCTGCAGAAGTTGGTC
GTGAGGCACTGGGCAGGTAAGTATCAAGGTTACAAGACAGGTTTAAGGAGACCAATAGAAACTGGGCTTG
TCGAGACAGAGAAGACTCTTGCGTTTCTGATAGGCACCTATTGGTCTTACTGACATCCACTTTGCCTTTC
TCTCCACAGGTGTCCACTCCCAGTTCAATTACAGCTCTTAAGGCTAGAGTACTTAATACGACTCACTATA
GGCTAGCCTCGAGAATTCGATATCGCTTGTTCTTTTTGCAGAAGCTCAGAATAAACGCTCAACTTTGGCA
GATACCATGGACAGCAAAGGTTCGTCGCAGAAAGGGTCCCGCCTGCTCCTGCTGCTGGTGGTGTCAAATC
TACTCTTGTGCCAGGGTGTGGTCTCCGATATCGGTACCACGCGTAGTAAAGGCGAAGAACTTTTCACTGG
AGTTGTCCCAATTCTTGTTGAATTAGATGGTGATGTTAATGGGCACAAATTTTCTGTCAGTGGAGAGGGT
GAAGGTGATGCAACATACGGAAAACTTACCCTTAAATTTATTTGCACTACTGGAAAACTACCTGTTCCTT
GGCCAACACTTGTCACTACTTTAACTTATGGTGTTCAATGCTTTTCAAGATACCCAGATCATATGAAACG
ACATGACTTTTTCAAGAGTGCCATGCCCGAAGGTTATGTACAGGAAAGAACTATATTTTTCAAAGATGAC
GGGAACTACAAGACACGTGCTGAAGTCAAGTTTGAAGGTGATACCCTTGTTAATAGAATCGAGTTAAAAG
GTATTGATTTTAAAGAAGATGGAAACATTCTTGGACACAAATTGGAATACAACTATAACGATCACCAGGT
GTACATCATGGCAGACAAACAAAAGAATGGAATCAAAGCTAACTTCAAAATTAGACACAACATTGAAGAT
GGAGGCGTTCAACTAGCAGACCATTATCAACAAAATACTCCAATTGGCGATGGGCCCGTCCTTTTACCAG
ACAACCATTACCTGTTTACAACTTCTACTCTTTCGAAAGATCCCAACGAAAAGAGAGACCACATGGTCCT
TCTTGAGTTTGTAACAGCTGCTGGGATTACACATGGCATGGATGAACTATACAAAGAATTCTCAGGCGGA
AGCGGAGGCTCCGGCGGGAGCGGCGGAGCCGTGGACGTGACAGAATATCATTTGAGCGTCATCAAGAGCC
CCCCAGGCTGGGAGGTGGGTGTCTACGCTGCTGGGGCCCTGGCTCTGCTTGGCATTGCAGCTGTGAGTCT
GTGGAAGCTCTGGACGTCGGGGAGTTTCCCCAGCCCCTCCCCGTTCCCTAACTACGACTACAGGTACCTG
CAGCAAAAATATGGAGAGGCCTATGTGGAGGCTAAGCTGAAGCGAGTCCCTCCTTGGAATGCCCAGCGGA
CCACCACTCGGGGACCACCCAGCCGCAAAGGCAGCCTCAGTATAGAAGATACCTTTGAGAGCATCAGTGA
GCTAGGACCCCTGGAGCTGATGGGCCGGGAACTGGACTTGGCTCCCTATGGTACTCTCCGCAAGTCACAG
TCGGCTGACTCTCTGAATTCCATCTCCTCTGTGAGCAACACCTTCGGTCAGGATTTCACCCTGGGCCAGG
TGGAGGTGAGCATGGACTATGATGGAGCTTCCCACACCCTCCACGTGGCGGTGCTGCAAGGCAAGGACCT
CCTGGAGCGCGAGGAGGCCACCTTCGAGTCCTGCTTCATGCGTGTCAGTCTGCTGCCAGACGAACAGATC
GTGGGCATCTCCCGGATCCAGAGGAATGCCTATTCCATCTTCTTCGATGAGAAGTTCTCTGTCCCCCTGG
ACCCCACAGCCCTGGAGGAGAAGAGTCTTAGATTTTCTGTGTTTGGCATCGATGAGGATGAGCGGAATGT
GAGCACCGGCGTGGTGGAGCTGAAGCTGTCTGTTCTGGACCTCCCGCTGCAGCCCTTCAGTGGCTGGCTG
TACTTACAGGACCAGAATAAGGCTGCTGATGCTGTGGGAGAGATCCTGCTGTCCCTCAGTTACCTGCCCA
CAGCGGAGCGGCTGACTGTGGTTGTGGTGAAAGCCAAGAATCTCATCTGGACCAATGACAAGACCACAGC
AGACCCCTTCGTCAAAGTGTATCTGCTGCAGGATGGGAGGAAGATGAGCAAGAAGAAGACGGCGGTGAAG
AGGGATGACCCCAACCCAGTGTTCAATGAAGCCATGATCTTCTCAGTACCAGCCATTGTGCTTCAGGACC
TGTCTCTCCGAGTGACAGTGGCTGAGAGCAGCAGTGATGGCCGTGGGGACAACGTGGGCCATGTCATCAT
TGGGCCAGGGGCCAGCGGCATGGGCACCACACACTGGAACCAGATGCTGGCCACATTGCGCAGGCCTGTG
TCCATGTGGCATCCAGTCCGGCGAAACTAAGCGGCCGCTTCGAGCAGACATGATAAGATACATTGATGAG
TTTGGACAAACCACAACTAGAATGCAGTGAAAAAAATGCTTTATTTGTGAAATTTGTGATGCTATTGCTT
TATTTGTAACCATTATAAGCTGCAATAAACAAGTTAACAACAACAATTGCATTCATTTTATGTTTCAGGT
TCAGGGGGAGATGTGGGAGGTTTTTTAAAGCAAGTAAAACCTCTACAAATGTGGTAAAATCGATAAGGAT
CCGGGCTGGCGTAATAGCGAAGAGGCCCGCACCGATCGCCCTTCCCAACAGTTGCGCAGCCTGAATGGCG
AATGG
[124 nt withheld, positions 3576-3699]
C
[91 nt withheld, positions 3701-3791]
A
[49 nt withheld, positions 3793-3841]
CCTTTGACGTTGGAGTCCACGTTCTTT
[37 nt withheld, positions 3869-3905]
ACCCTATCTCGGTCTATTCTTTTGATTTATAAGGGATTTTGCCGATTTCGGCCTATTGGTTAAAAAATGA
GCTGATTTAACAAAAATTTAACGCGAATTTTAACAAAATATTAACGCTTACAATTTCCTGATGCGGTATT
TTCTCCTTACGCATCTGTGCGGTATTTCACACCGCATATGGTGCACTCTCAGTACAATCTGCTCTGATGC
CGCATAGTTAAGCCAGCCCCGACACCCGCCAACACCCGCTGACGCGCCCTGACGGGCTTGTCTGCTCCCG
GCATCCGCTTACAGACAAGCTGTGACCGTCTCCGGGAGCTGCATGTGTCAGAGGTTTTCACCGTCATCAC
CGAAACGCGCGAGACGAAAGGGCCTCGTGATACGCCTATTTTTATAGGTTAATGTCATGATAATAATGGT
TTCTTAGACGTCAGGTGGCACTTTTCGGGGAAATGTGCGCGGAACCCCTATTTGTTTATTTTTCTAAATA
CATTCAAATATGTATCCGCTCATGAGACAATAACCCTGATAAATGCTTCAATAATATTGAAAAAGGAAGA
GTATGAGTATTCAACATTTCCGTGTCGCCCTTATTCCCTTTTTTGCGGCATTTTGCCTTCCTGTTTTTGC
TCACCCAGAAACGCTGGTGAAAGTAAAAGATGCTGAAGATCAGTTGGGTGCACGAGTGGGTTACATCGAA
CTGGATCTCAACAGCGGTAAGATCCTTGAGAGTTTTCGCCCCGAAGAACGTTTTCCAATGATGAGCACTT
TTAAAGTTCTGCTATGTGGCGCGGTATTATCCCGTATTGACGCCGGGCAAGAGCAACTCGGTCGCCGCAT
ACACTATTCTCAGAATGACTTGGTTGAGTACTCACCAGTCACAGAAAAGCATCTTACGGATGGCATGACA
GTAAGAGAATTATGCAGTGCTGCCATAACCATGAGTGATAACACTGCGGCCAACTTACTTCTGACAACGA
TCGGAGGACCGAAGGAGCTAACCGCTTTTTTGCACAACATGGGGGATCATGTAACTCGCCTTGATCGTTG
GGAACCGGAGCTGAATGAAGCCATACCAAACGACGAGCGTGACACCACGATGCCTGTAGCAATGGCAACA
ACGTTGCGCAAACTATTAACTGGCGAACTACTTACTCTAGCTTCCCGGCAACAATTAATAGACTGGATGG
AGGCGGATAAAGTTGCAGGACCACTTCTGCGCTCGGCCCTTCCGGCTGGCTGGTTTATTGCTGATAAATC
TGGAGCCGGTGAGCGTGGGTCTCGCGGTATCATTGCAGCACTGGGGCCAGATGGTAAGCCCTCCCGTATC
GTAGTTATCTACACGACGGGGAGTCAGGCAACTATGGATGAACGAAATAGACAGATCGCTGAGATAGGTG
CCTCACTGATTAAGCATTGGTAACTGTCAGACCAAGTTTACTCATATATACTTTAGATTGATTTAAAACT
TCATTTTTAATTTAAAAGGATCTAGGTGAAGATCCTTTTTGATAATCTCATGACCAAAATCCCTTAACGT
GAGTTTTCGTTCCACTGAGCGTCAGACCCCGTAGAAAAGATCAAAGGATCTTCTTGAGATCCTTTTTTTC
TGCGCGTAATCTGCTGCTTGCAAACAAAAAAACCACCGCTACCAGCGGTGGTTTGTTTGCCGGATCAAGA
GCTACCAACTCTTTTTCCGAAGGTAACTGGCTTCAGCAGAGCGCAGATACCAAATACTGTTCTTCTAGTG
TAGCCGTAGTTAGGCCACCACTTCAAGAACTCTGTAGCACCGCCTACATACCTCGCTCTGCTAATCCTGT
TACCAGTGGCTGCTGCCAGTGGCGATAAGTCGTGTCTTACCGGGTTGGACTCAAGACGATAGTTACCGGA
TAAGGCGCAGCGGTCGGGCTGAACGGGGGGTTCGTGCACACAGCCCAGCTTGGAGCGAACGACCTACACC
GAACTGAGATACCTACAGCGTGAGCTATGAGAAAGCGCCACGCTTCCCGAAGGGAGAAAGGCGGACAGGT
ATCCGGTAAGCGGCAGGGTCGGAACAGGAGAGCGCACGAGGGAGCTTCCAGGGGGAAACGCCTGGTATCT
TTATAGTCCTGTCGGGTTTCGCCACCTCTGACTTGAGCGTCGATTTTTGTGATGCTCGTCAGGGGGGCGG
AGCCTATGGAAAAACGCCAGCAACGCGGCCTTTTTACGGTTCCTGGCCTTTTGCTGGCCTTTTGCTCACA
TGGCTCGACAGATCT
Features (pLannotate 1.2.2; 17 found; start..end, strand, type, name):
    140..517     +  enhancer       CMV enhancer: human cytomegalovirus immediate early enhancer
    519..718     +  promoter       CMV promoter: human cytomegalovirus (CMV) immediate early promoter
    857..989     +  intron         chimeric intron: chimera between introns from human β-globin and immunoglobulin heavy chain genes
   1034..1052    +  promoter       T7 promoter: promoter for bacteriophage T7 RNA polymerase
   1076..1118    +  5'UTR          Xenopus globin 5'-UTR: translational enhancer from the 5'-UTR of the major beta-globin gene of Xenopus laevis
   1127..1216    +  CDS            prolactin signal sequence: signal sequence from bovine prolactin
   1235..1945    +  CDS            superecliptic pHluorin: pH-sensitive mutant of green fluorescent protein (Ng et al., 2002) excited strongly by blue light at neutral pH but minimally fluorescent at acidic pH
   1988..3247    +  CDS            Syt12: SYT12_RAT - Also known as Srg1 From Rattus norvegicus (Rat).
   3274..3395    -  polyA_signal   SV40 poly(A) signal: SV40 polyadenylation signal
   3418..3486    -  CDS            large T antigen (fragment): large T antigen from SV40 (simian virus 40)
   3505..3572    +  CDS            lacZα (fragment): LacZα fragment of β-galactosidase; lacZ fragment
   3576..4004    +  rep_origin     f1 ori (sequence partly withheld): f1 bacteriophage origin of replication; arrow indicates direction of (+) strand synthesis
   4032..4131    -  misc_feature   bom (fragment): basis of mobility region from pBR322
   4233..4268    -  CDS            rop (fragment): Rop protein, which maintains plasmids at low copy number; rop
   4363..4467    +  promoter       AmpR promoter: bla
   4468..5328    +  CDS            AmpR: β-lactamase; bla; confers resistance to ampicillin, carbenicillin, and related antibiotics
   5499..6087    +  rep_origin     ori: high-copy-number ColE1/pMB1/pBR322/pUC origin of replication
