[The description below was written by a language model from this plasmid's Addgene catalogue record and pLannotate feature annotations shown in this document.]
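Description:
pCI pHluorin Syt12 is a mammalian expression plasmid built on the Promega pCI backbone that encodes rat synaptotagmin 12 (Syt12, also known as Srg1) fused at its N terminus to superecliptic pHluorin, a pH-sensitive GFP variant. The sequenced plasmid is about 6.2 kb. It is propagated in E. coli as a high-copy plasmid through a ColE1/pUC-type origin and selected with ampicillin via the β-lactamase gene. An f1 origin is also present, and the short lacZα, bom, rop and SV40 large T fragments annotated in the table are backbone remnants rather than functional elements.

Expression is driven by the human CMV immediate-early enhancer and promoter, followed by the pCI chimeric β-globin/immunoglobulin intron, which generally improves transcript processing and expression. A T7 promoter sits upstream of the insert and would allow in vitro transcription. A Xenopus β-globin 5'-UTR, annotated as a translational enhancer, precedes the open reading frame. The coding region begins with a bovine prolactin signal sequence, then superecliptic pHluorin, then Syt12 lacking its first codon (per the depositor), and it ends at an SV40 polyadenylation signal. The signal sequence presumably directs the N-terminal pHluorin into the secretory pathway lumen, so the reporter would face the acidic vesicle interior. There its fluorescence is quenched, and it brightens on exposure to the neutral extracellular medium at exocytosis.

The associated work was a pHluorin-synaptotagmin functional screen of axonal and dendritic isoforms. This is consistent with using the construct for live imaging of the localisation and the exocytic and endocytic recycling of Syt12-bearing organelles in transfected mammalian cells such as neurons.
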