Addgene plasmid #184513: pCI pHluorin Syt12
Purpose: Mammalian expression of Synaptotagmin 12 with pH-sensitive fluorescent protein
Depositing lab: Edwin Chapman. Depositing organization: University of Wisconsin, Madison. Publication: Axonal and dendritic synaptotagmin isoforms revealed by a pHluorin-syt functional screen. Dean C, Dunning FM, Liu H, Bomba-Warczak E, Martens H, Bharat V, Ahmed S, Chapman ER. Mol Biol Cell. 2012 May;23(9):1715-27. doi: 10.1091/mbc.E11-08-0707. Epub 2012 Mar 7. PubMed 22398727.
Backbone
  Vector backbone: pCI
  Backbone manufacturer: Promega
  Backbone size w/o insert (bp): 4006
  Vector type: Mammalian Expression
Growth in bacteria
  Bacterial resistance: Ampicillin, 100 μg/mL
  Growth temperature: 37°C
  Growth strain: DH5alpha
  Copy number: High Copy
Gene/Insert
  Gene/Insert name: Synaptotagmin 12
  Species: R. norvegicus (rat)
  Insert size (bp): 2124
  Entrez Gene: Syt12 (a.k.a. Srg1)
  Tag / fusion protein: Super Ecliptic pHluorin (N terminal on backbone)
  Cloning method: Unknown
Terms and licenses: Academic/Nonprofit Terms; Industry Terms: Not Available to Industry
Depositor comments: The first codon of the Synpatotagmin has been removed
How to cite: pCI pHluorin Syt12 was a gift from Edwin Chapman (Addgene plasmid # 184513 ; http://n2t.net/addgene:184513 ; RRID:Addgene_184513)
